>Addgene plasmid #200475 | pKLV2-U6gRNA5(GFP)-PGKpuro2ABFP-W | addgene full sequence | sequence record 418724 | Addgene NGS Result
ACCGCCCAACGACCCCCGCCCATTGACGTCAATAATGACGTATGTTCCCATAGTAACGCCAATAGGGACT
TTCCATTGACGTCAATGGGTGGAGTATTTACGGTAAACTGCCCACTTGGCAGTACATCAAGTGTATCATA
TGCCAAGTACGCCCCCTATTGACGTCAATGACGGTAAATGGCCCGCCTGGCATTATGCCCAGTACATGAC
CTTATGGGACTTTCCTACTTGGCAGTACATCTACGTATTAGTCATCGCTATTACCATGGTGATGCGGTTT
TGGCAGTACATCAATGGGCGTGGATAGCGGTTTGACTCACGGGGATTTCCAAGTCTCCACCCCATTGACG
TCAATGGGAGTTTGTTTTGGCACCAAAATCAACGGGACTTTCCAAAATGTCGTAACAACTCCGCCCCATT
GACGCAAATGGGCGGTAGGCGTGTACGGTGGGAGGTCTATATAAGCAGCGCGTTTTGCCTGTACTGGGTC
TCTCTGGTTAGACCAGATCTGAGCCTGGGAGCTCTCTGGCTAACTAGGGAACCCACTGCTTAAGCCTCAA
TAAAGCTTGCCTTGAGTGCTTCAAGTAGTGTGTGCCCGTCTGTTGTGTGACTCTGGTAACTAGAGATCCC
TCAGACCCTTTTAGTCAGTGTGGAAAATCTCTAGCAGTGGCGCCCGAACAGGGACTTGAAAGCGAAAGGG
AAACCAGAGGAGCTCTCTCGACGCAGGACTCGGCTTGCTGAAGCGCGCACGGCAAGAGGCGAGGGGCGGC
GACTGGTGAGTACGCCAAAAATTTTGACTAGCGGAGGCTAGAAGGAGAGAGATGGGTGCGAGAGCGTCAG
TATTAAGCGGGGGAGAATTAGATCGCGATGGGAAAAAATTCGGTTAAGGCCAGGGGGAAAGAAAAAATAT
AAATTAAAACATATAGTATGGGCAAGCAGGGAGCTAGAACGATTCGCAGTTAATCCTGGCCTGTTAGAAA
CATCAGAAGGCTGTAGACAAATACTGGGACAGCTACAACCATCCCTTCAGACAGGATCAGAAGAACTTAG
ATCATTATATAATACAGTAGCAACCCTCTATTGTGTGCATCAAAGGATAGAGATAAAAGACACCAAGGAA
GCTTTAGACAAGATAGAGGAAGAGCAAAACAAAAGTAAGACCACCGCACAGCAAGCGGCCGGCCGCGCTG
ATCTTCAGACCTGGAGGAGGAGATATGAGGGACAATTGGAGAAGTGAATTATATAAATATAAAGTAGTAA
AAATTGAACCATTAGGAGTAGCACCCACCAAGGCAAAGAGAAGAGTGGTGCAGAGAGAAAAAAGAGCAGT
GGGAATAGGAGCTTTGTTCCTTGGGTTCTTGGGAGCAGCAGGAAGCACTATGGGCGCAGCGTCAATGACG
CTGACGGTACAGGCCAGACAATTATTGTCTGGTATAGTGCAGCAGCAGAACAATTTGCTGAGGGCTATTG
AGGCGCAACAGCATCTGTTGCAACTCACAGTCTGGGGCATCAAGCAGCTCCAGGCAAGAATCCTGGCTGT
GGAAAGATACCTAAAGGATCAACAGCTCCTGGGGATTTGGGGTTGCTCTGGAAAACTCATTTGCACCACT
GCTGTGCCTTGGAATGCTAGTTGGAGTAATAAATCTCTGGAACAGATTTGGAATCACACGACCTGGATGG
AGTGGGACAGAGAAATTAACAATTACACAAGCTTAATACACTCCTTAATTGAAGAATCGCAAAACCAGCA
AGAAAAGAATGAACAAGAATTATTGGAATTAGATAAATGGGCAAGTTTGTGGAATTGGTTTAACATAACA
AATTGGCTGTGGTATATAAAATTATTCATAATGATAGTAGGAGGCTTGGTAGGTTTAAGAATAGTTTTTG
CTGTACTTTCTATAGTGAATAGAGTTAGGCAGGGATATTCACCATTATCGTTTCAGACCCACCTCCCAAC
CCCGAGGGGACCCGACAGGCCCGAAGGAATAGAAGAAGAAGGTGGAGAGAGAGACAGAGACAGATCCATT
CGATTAGTGAACGGATCGGCACTGCGTGCGCCAATTCTGCAGACAAATGGCAGTATTCATCCACAATTTT
AAAAGAAAAGGGGGGATTGGGGGGTACAGTGCAGGGGAAAGAATAGTAGACATAATAGCAACAGACATAC
AAACTAAAGAATTACAAAAACAAATTACAAAAATTCAAAATTTTCGGGTTTATTACAGGGACAGCAGAGA
TCCAGTTTGGTTAGTACCGGGCCCTACGCGTCCAAGGTCGGGCAGGAAGAGGGCCTATTTCCCATGATTC
CTTCATATTTGCATATACGATACAAGGCTGTTAGAGAGATAATTAGAATTAATTTGACTGTAAACACAAA
GATATTAGTACAAAATACGTGACGTAGAAAGTAATAATTTCTTGGGTAGTTTGCAGTTTTAAAATTATGT
TTTAAAATGGACTATCATATGCTTACCGTAACTTGAAAGTATTTCGATTTCTTGGCTTTATATATCTTGT
GGAAAGGACGAAACACCGAAGTTCGAGGGCGACACCCGTTTAAGAGCTATGCTGGAAACAGCATAGCAAG
TTTAAATAAGGCTAGTCCGTTATCAACTTGAAAAAGTGGCACCGAGTCGGTGCTTTTTTTGGATCCAATT
CTACCGGGTAGGGGAGGCGCTTTTCCCAAGGCAGTCTGGAGCATGCGCTTTAGCAGCCCCGCTGGGCACT
TGGCGCTACACAAGTGGCCTCTGGCCTCGCACACATTCCACATCCACCGGTAGGCGCCAACCGGCTCCGT
TCTTTGGTGGCCCCTTCGCGCCACCTTCTACTCCTCCCCTAGTCAGGAAGTTCCCCCCCGCCCCGCAGCT
CGCGTCGTGCAGGACGTGACAAATGGAAGTAGCACGTCTCACTAGTCTCGTGCAGATGGACAGCACCGCT
GAGCAATGGAAGCGGGTAGGCCTTTGGGGCAGCGGCCAATAGCAGCTTTGCTCCTTCGCTTTCTGGGCTC
AGAGGCTGGGAAGGGGTGGGTCCGGGGGCGGGCTCAGGGGCGGGCTCAGGGGCGGGGCGGGCGCCCGAAG
GTCCTCCGGAGGCCCGGCATTCTGCACGCTTCAAAAGCGCACGTCTGCCGCGCTGTTCTCCTCTTCCTCA
TCTCCGGGCCTTTCGACCTGCATCCATCTAGATCTCGAGCAGCTGAAGCTTACCATGACCGAGTACAAGC
CCACGGTGCGCCTCGCCACCCGCGACGACGTCCCCAGGGCCGTACGCACCCTCGCCGCCGCGTTCGCCGA
CTACCCCGCCACGCGCCACACCGTCGATCCGGACCGCCACATCGAGCGGGTCACCGAGCTGCAAGAACTC
TTCCTCACGCGCGTCGGGCTCGACATCGGCAAGGTGTGGGTCGCGGACGACGGCGCCGCGGTGGCGGTCT
GGACCACGCCGGAGAGCGTCGAAGCGGGGGCGGTGTTCGCCGAGATCGGCCCGCGCATGGCCGAGTTGAG
CGGTTCCCGGCTGGCCGCGCAGCAACAGATGGAAGGCCTCCTGGCGCCGCACCGGCCCAAGGAGCCCGCG
TGGTTCCTGGCCACCGTCGGCGTCTCGCCCGACCACCAGGGCAAGGGTCTGGGCAGCGCCGTCGTGCTCC
CCGGAGTGGAGGCGGCCGAGCGCGCCGGGGTGCCCGCCTTCCTGGAGACCTCCGCGCCCCGCAACCTCCC
CTTCTACGAGCGGCTCGGCTTCACCGTCACCGCCGACGTCGAGGTGCCCGAAGGACCGCGCACCTGGTGC
ATGACCCGCAAGCCCGGTGCCGGCGGCGGGTCCGGAGGAGAGGGCAGAGGAAGTCTCCTAACATGCGGTG
ACGTGGAGGAGAATCCTGGCCCAATGAGCGAGCTGATTAAGGAGAACATGCACATGAAGCTGTACATGGA
GGGCACCGTGGACAACCATCACTTCAAGTGCACATCCGAGGGCGAAGGCAAGCCCTACGAGGGCACCCAG
ACCATGAGAATCAAGGTGGTCGAGGGCGGCCCTCTCCCCTTCGCCTTCGACATCCTGGCTACTAGCTTCC
TCTACGGCAGCAAGACCTTCATCAACCACACCCAGGGCATCCCCGACTTCTTCAAGCAGTCCTTCCCTGA
GGGCTTCACATGGGAGAGAGTCACCACATACGAGGACGGGGGCGTGCTGACCGCTACCCAGGACACCAGC
CTCCAGGACGGCTGCCTCATCTACAACGTCAAGATCAGAGGGGTGAACTTCACATCCAACGGCCCTGTGA
TGCAGAAGAAAACACTCGGCTGGGAGGCCTTCACCGAGACGCTGTACCCCGCTGACGGCGGCCTGGAAGG
CAGAAACGACATGGCCCTGAAGCTCGTGGGCGGGAGCCATCTGATCGCAAACATCAAGACCACATATAGA
TCCAAGAAACCCGCTAAGAACCTCAAGATGCCTGGCGTCTACTATGTGGACTACAGACTGGAAAGAATCA
AGGAGGCCAACAACGAGACCTACGTCGAGCAGCACGAGGTGGCAGTGGCCAGATACTGCGACCTCCCTAG
CAAACTGGGGCACAAGCTTAATTGAGCGGCCGCTCAACCTCTGGATTACAAAATTTGTGAAAGATTGACT
GGTATTCTTAACTATGTTGCTCCTTTTACGCTATGTGGATACGCTGCTTTAATGCCTTTGTATCATGCTA
TTGCTTCCCGTATGGCTTTCATTTTCTCCTCCTTGTATAAATCCTGGTTGCTGTCTCTTTATGAGGAGTT
GTGGCCCGTTGTCAGGCAACGTGGCGTGGTGTGCACTGTGTTTGCTGACGCAACCCCCACTGGTTGGGGC
ATTGCCACCACCTGTCAGCTCCTTTCCGGGACTTTCGCTTTCCCCCTCCCTATTGCCACGGCGGAACTCA
TCGCCGCCTGCCTTGCCCGCTGCTGGACAGGGGCTCGGCTGTTGGGCACTGACAATTCCGTGGTGTTGTC
GGGGAAATCATCGTCCTTTCCTTGGCTGCTCGCCTGTGTTGCCACCTGGATTCTGCGCGGGACGTCCTTC
TGCTACGTCCCTTCGGCCCTCAATCCAGCGGACCTTCCTTCCCGCGGCCTGCTGCCGGCTCTGCGGCCTC
TTCCGCGTCTACGCCTTCGCCCTCAGACGAGTCGGATCTCCCTTTGGGCCGCCTCCCCGCAGGTACCTTT
AAGACCAATGACTTACAAGGCAGCTGTAGATCTTAGCCACTTTTTAAAAGAAAAGGGGGGACTGGAAGGG
CTAATTCACTCCCAAAGAAGTCAAGATCTGCTTTTTGCCTGTACTGGGTCTCTCTGGTTAGACCAGAGTC
TCTCTGGTTAGACCAGATCTGAGCCTGGGAGCTCTCTGGCTAACTAGGGAACCCACTGCTTAAGCCTCAA
TAAAGCTTGCCTTGAGTGCTTCAAGTAGTGTGTGCCCGTCTGTTGTGTGACTCTGGTAACTAGAGATCCC
TCAGACCCTTTTAGTCAGTGTGGAAAATCTCTAGCAGTTTAAACCCGCTGATCAGCCTCGACTGTGCCTT
CTAGTTGCCAGCCATCTGTTGTTTGCCCCTCCCCCGTGCCTTCCTTGACCCTGGAAGGTGCCACTCCCAC
TGTCCTTTCCTAATAAAATGAGGAAATTGCATCGCATTGTCTGAGTAGGTGTCATTCTATTCTGGGGGGT
GGGGTGGGGCAGGACAGCAAGGGGGAGGATTGGGAAGTCAATAGCAGGCATGCTGGGGATGCGGTGGGCT
CTATGGGCGGCCGTTAATTAAGCTTTTGTTCCCTTTAGTGAGGGTTAATTGCGCGCTTGGCGTAATCATG
GTCATAGCTGTTTCCTGTGTGAAATTGTTATCCGCTCACAATTCCACACAACATACGAGCCGGGAGCATA
AAGTGTAAAGCCTGGGGTGCCTAATGAGTGAGCTAACTCACATTAATTGCGTTGCGCTCACTGCCCGCTT
TCCAGTCGGGAAACCTGTCGTGCCAGCTGCATTAATGAATCGGCCAACGCGCGGGGAGAGGCGGTTTGCG
TATTGGGCGCTCTTCCGCTTCCTCGCTCACTGACTCGCTGCGCTCGGTCGTTCGGCTGCGGCGAGCGGTA
TCAGCTCACTCAAAGGCGGTAATACGGTTATCCACAGAATCAGGGGATAACGCAGGAAAGAACATGTGAG
CAAAAGGCCAGCAAAAGGCCAGGAACCGTAAAAAGGCCGCGTTGCTGGCGTTTTTCCATAGGCTCCGCCC
CCCTGACGAGCATCACAAAAATCGACGCTCAAGTCAGAGGTGGCGAAACCCGACAGGACTATAAAGATAC
CAGGCGTTTCCCCCTGGAAGCTCCCTCGTGCGCTCTCCTGTTCCGACCCTGCCGCTTACCGGATACCTGT
CCGCCTTTCTCCCTTCGGGAAGCGTGGCGCTTTCTCATAGCTCACGCTGTAGGTATCTCAGTTCGGTGTA
GGTCGTTCGCTCCAAGCTGGGCTGTGTGCACGAACCCCCCGTTCAGCCCGACCGCTGCGCCTTATCCGGT
AACTATCGTCTTGAGTCCAACCCGGTAAGACACGACTTATCGCCACTGGCAGCAGCCACTGGTAACAGGA
TTAGCAGAGCGAGGTATGTAGGCGGTGCTACAGAGTTCTTGAAGTGGTGGCCTAACTACGGCTACACTAG
AAGAACAGTATTTGGTATCTGCGCTCTGCTGAAGCCAGTTACCTTCGGAAAAAGAGTTGGTAGCTCTTGA
TCCGGCAAACAAACCACCGCTGGTAGCGGTGGTTTTTTTGTTTGCAAGCAGCAGATTACGCGCAGAAAAA
AAGGATCTCAAGAAGATCCTTTGATCTTTTCTACGGGGTCTGACGCTCAGTGGAACGAAAACTCACGTTA
AGGGATTTTGGTCATGAGATTATCAAAAAGGATCTTCACCTAGATCCTTTTAAATTAAAAATGAAGTTTT
AAATCAATCTAAAGTATATATGAGTAAACTTGGTCTGACAGTTACCAATGCTTAATCAGTGAGGCACCTA
TCTCAGCGATCTGTCTATTTCGTTCATCCATAGTTGCCTGACTCCCCGTCGTGTAGATAACTACGATACG
GGAGGGCTTACCATCTGGCCCCAGTGCTGCAATGATACCGCGAGACCCACGCTCACCGGCTCCAGATTTA
TCAGCAATAAACCAGCCAGCCGGAAGGGCCGAGCGCAGAAGTGGTCCTGCAACTTTATCCGCCTCCATCC
AGTCTATTAATTGTTGCCGGGAAGCTAGAGTAAGTAGTTCGCCAGTTAATAGTTTGCGCAACGTTGTTGC
CATTGCTACAGGCATCGTGGTGTCACGCTCGTCGTTTGGTATGGCTTCATTCAGCTCCGGTTCCCAACGA
TCAAGGCGAGTTACATGATCCCCCATGTTGTGCAAAAAAGCGGTTAGCTCCTTCGGTCCTCCGATCGTTG
TCAGAAGTAAGTTGGCCGCAGTGTTATCACTCATGGTTATGGCAGCACTGCATAATTCTCTTACTGTCAT
GCCATCCGTAAGATGCTTTTCTGTGACTGGTGAGTACTCAACCAAGTCATTCTGAGAATAGTGTATGCGG
CGACCGAGTTGCTCTTGCCCGGCGTCAATACGGGATAATACCGCGCCACATAGCAGAACTTTAAAAGTGC
TCATCATTGGAAAACGTTCTTCGGGGCGAAAACTCTCAAGGATCTTACCGCTGTTGAGATCCAGTTCGAT
GTAACCCACTCGTGCACCCAACTGATCTTCAGCATCTTTTACTTTCACCAGCGTTTCTGGGTGAGCAAAA
ACAGGAAGGCAAAATGCCGCAAAAAAGGGAATAAGGGCGACACGGAAATGTTGAATACTCATACTCTTCC
TTTTTCAATATTATTGAAGCATTTATCAGGGTTATTGTCTCATGAGCGGATACATATTTGAATGTATTTA
GAAAAATAAACAAATAGGGGTTCCGCGCACATTTCCCCGAAAAGTGCCACCTAAATTGTAAGCGTTAATA
TTTTGTTAAAATTCGCGTTAAATTTTTGTTAAATCAGCTCATTTTTTAACCAATAGGCCGAAATCGGCAA
AATCCCTTATAAATCAAAAGAATAGACCGAGATAGGGT
[37 nt withheld, positions 8089-8125]
AAAGAACGTGGACTCCAACGTCAAAGG
[49 nt withheld, positions 8153-8201]
T
[91 nt withheld, positions 8203-8293]
G
[124 nt withheld, positions 8295-8418]
CCCATTCGCCATTCAGGCTGCGCAACTGTTGGGAAGGGCGATCGGTGCGGGCCTCTTCGCTATTACGCCA
GCTGGCGAAAGGGGGATGTGCTGCAAGGCGATTAAGTTGGGTAACGCCAGGGTTTTCCCAGTCACGACGT
TGTAAAACGACGGCCAGTGAGCGCGCGTAATACGACTCACTATAGGGCGAATTGACTAGTACATAACTTA
CGGTAAATGGCCCGCCTGGCTG
Features (pLannotate 1.2.2; 29 found; start..end, strand, type, name):
    269..468     +  promoter       CMV promoter: human cytomegalovirus (CMV) immediate early promoter
    486..666     +  LTR            5' LTR (truncated): truncated 5' long terminal repeat (LTR) from HIV-1
    713..838     +  misc_feature   HIV-1 Ψ: packaging signal of human immunodeficiency virus type 1
    822..1160    +  CDS            HIV-1 gag (fragment): gag protein from human immunodeficiency virus 1; gag
   1337..1570    +  misc_feature   RRE: The Rev response element (RRE) of HIV-1 allows for Rev-dependent mRNA export from the nucleus to the cytoplasm.
   1947..2047    +  CDS            Rev (fragment): human immunodeficiency virus 1 (HIV-1) Rev protein; rev; enhances nuclear export of unspliced and incompletely spliced viral mRNAs
   2097..2214    +  misc_feature   cPPT/CTS: central polypurine tract and central termination sequence of HIV-1
   2289..2529    +  promoter       U6 promoter: RNA polymerase III promoter for human U6 snRNA
   2538..2557    +  CDS            VN155(I152L) (fragment): improved N-terminal fragment of mVenus for use in bimolecular fluorescence complementation (BiFC) (Kodama and Hu, 2010)
   2576..2643    +  misc_RNA       tracrRNA (fragment): trans-activating CRISPR RNA for the Streptococcus pyogenes CRISPR/Cas9 system
   2666..3165    +  promoter       PGK promoter: mouse phosphoglycerate kinase 1 promoter
   3205..3801    +  CDS            PuroR (fragment): puromycin N-acetyltransferase; pac from Streptomyces; confers resistance to puromycin
   3874..4572    +  CDS            TagBFP: TagBFP is a basic (constitutively fluorescent) blue fluorescent protein published in 2008, derived from Entacmaea quadricolor. It is reported to be a very rapidly-maturing monomer with very low acid sensitivity.
   4584..5170    +  misc_feature   WPRE: woodchuck hepatitis virus posttranscriptional regulatory element
   5164..5310    +  CDS            nef (fragment): NEF_HV1LA - Experimental evidence at protein level: Swiss-Prot protein existence level 1. Extracellular Nef protein targets CD4(+) T-lymphocytes for apoptosis by interacting with CXCR4 surface receptors. From Human immunodeficiency virus type 1 group M subtype B (isolate Lai) (HIV-1).
   5318..5496    +  LTR            5' LTR (truncated): truncated 5' long terminal repeat (LTR) from HIV-1
   5522..5633    +  polyA_signal   bGH poly(A) signal: bovine growth hormone polyadenylation signal
   5772..5790    -  promoter       T3 promoter: promoter for bacteriophage T3 RNA polymerase
   5835..5851    -  protein_bind   lac operator: The lac repressor binds to the lac operator to inhibit transcription in E. coli. This inhibition can be relieved by adding lactose or isopropyl-β-D-thiogalactopyranoside (IPTG). lac repressor encoded by lacI
   5859..5889    -  promoter       lac promoter: promoter for the E. coli lac operon
   5904..5925    -  protein_bind   CAP binding site: CAP binding activates transcription in the presence of cAMP. E. coli catabolite activator protein
   5938..6030    -  CDS            lacI (fragment): lac repressor; lacI; The lac repressor binds to the lac operator to inhibit transcription in E. coli. This inhibition can be relieved by adding lactose or isopropyl-β-D-thiogalactopyranoside (IPTG).
   6213..6801    -  rep_origin     ori: high-copy-number ColE1/pMB1/pBR322/pUC origin of replication
   6972..7832    -  CDS            AmpR: β-lactamase; bla; confers resistance to ampicillin, carbenicillin, and related antibiotics
   7833..7937    -  promoter       AmpR promoter: bla
   7990..8418    -  rep_origin     f1 ori (sequence partly withheld): f1 bacteriophage origin of replication; arrow indicates direction of (+) strand synthesis
   8423..8578    -  CDS            lacZα (fragment): LacZα fragment of β-galactosidase; lacZ fragment
   8586..8604    +  promoter       T7 promoter: promoter for bacteriophage T7 RNA polymerase
   8618..268     +  enhancer       CMV enhancer (across the origin): human cytomegalovirus immediate early enhancer
