[The description below was written by a language model from this plasmid's Addgene catalogue record and pLannotate feature annotations shown in this document.]
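Description:
pKLV2-U6gRNA5(GFP)-PGKpuro2ABFP-W is an 8,650 bp lentiviral guide RNA expression vector, made by inserting a GFP-targeting spacer into the paired BbsI sites of the pKLV2-U6gRNA5(BbsI)-PGKpuro2ABFP-W backbone; both sites were destroyed in the cloning. The viral transfer cassette begins with a CMV enhancer/promoter fused to a truncated HIV-1 5' LTR, so that genomic RNA can be produced in packaging cells. This is followed by the Ψ packaging signal with a gag fragment, the Rev response element for nuclear export of the unspliced genome, and the cPPT/CTS. A second truncated LTR and a bGH polyadenylation signal close the cassette. In bacteria the plasmid is maintained by a high-copy ColE1/pUC-type origin and selected with ampicillin (AmpR), and an f1 origin is also present.

The payload has two expression units. A human U6 RNA polymerase III promoter drives the guide. The roughly 20 nt spacer was annotated automatically as a fragment of an mVenus-derived protein, which simply reflects its match to GFP-family coding sequence. It is joined to a Streptococcus pyogenes tracrRNA-derived scaffold to form a single guide RNA. Downstream, a mouse PGK promoter expresses puromycin N-acetyltransferase linked to TagBFP, with the construct name indicating a 2A peptide between them, and a WPRE enhances transcript expression. Transduced cells can therefore be selected with puromycin or followed by blue fluorescence. No Cas9 is encoded, so the nuclease must be supplied separately. The catalogue lists the insert species as human, although GFP is not a human gene. The stated purpose is only the expression of a gRNA against GFP, and the record does not describe a specific application beyond this.
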