Addgene plasmid #200475: pKLV2-U6gRNA5(GFP)-PGKpuro2ABFP-W
Purpose: Lentiviral vector expressing gRNA targeting GFP
Depositing lab: Kosuke Yusa. Depositing organization: Kyoto University, Institute for Life and Medical Sciences. Publication: Canonical BAF complex regulates the oncogenic program in human T-cell acute lymphoblastic leukemia. Aoki K, Hyuga M, Tarumoto Y, Nishibuchi G, Ueda A, Ochi Y, Sugino S, Mikami T, Kobushi H, Kato I, Akahane K, Inukai T, Takaori-Kondo A, Takita J, Ogawa S, Yusa K. Blood. 2023 Nov 3:blood.2023020857. doi: 10.1182/blood.2023020857. PubMed 37922452.
Backbone
  Vector backbone: pKLV2-U6gRNA5(BbsI)-PGKpuro2ABFP-W
  Backbone manufacturer: addgene
  Backbone size w/o insert (bp): 8648
  Total vector size (bp): 8650
  Vector type: Lentiviral
  Selectable markers: Puromycin
Growth in bacteria
  Bacterial resistance: Ampicillin, 100 μg/mL
  Growth temperature: 37°C
  Growth strain: NEB Stable
  Copy number: Unknown
Gene/Insert
  Gene/Insert name: GFP
  gRNA/shRNA sequence: AAGTTCGAGGGCGACACCC
  Species: H. sapiens (human)
  Cloning method: Restriction Enzyme; 5′ cloning site BbsI (destroyed during cloning); 3′ cloning site BbsI (destroyed during cloning)
  Sequencing primers: 5′ AGATAATTAGAATTAATTTGACTG
Terms and licenses: Academic/Nonprofit Terms; Industry Terms: Not Available to Industry
How to cite: pKLV2-U6gRNA5(GFP)-PGKpuro2ABFP-W was a gift from Kosuke Yusa (Addgene plasmid # 200475 ; http://n2t.net/addgene:200475 ; RRID:Addgene_200475)
